>Addgene plasmid #168690 | pDONR223 HCoV-OC43 NSP5_nostop | addgene full sequence | sequence record 435248 | Addgene NGS Result
CTTTCCTGCGTTATCCCCTGATTCTGTGGATAACCGTATTACCGCCTTTGAGTGAGCTGATACCGCTCGC
CGCAGCCGAACGACCGAGCGCAGCGAGTCAGTGAGCGAGGAAGCGGAAGAGCGCCCAATACGCAAACCGC
CTCTCCCCGCGCGTTGGCCGATTCATTAATGCAGCTGGCACGACAGGTTTCCCGACTGGAAAGCGGGCAG
TGAGCGCAACGCAATTAATACGCGTACCGCTAGCCAGGAAGAGTTTGTAGAAACGCAAAAAGGCCATCCG
TCAGGATGGCCTTCTGCTTAGTTTGATGCCTGGCAGTTTATGGCGGGCGTCCTGCCCGCCACCCTCCGGG
CCGTTGCTTCACAACGTTCAAATCCGCTCCCGGCGGATTTGTCCTACTCAGGAGAGCGTTCACCGACAAA
CAACAGATAAAACGAAAGGCCCAGTCTTCCGACTGAGCCTTTCGTTTTATTTGATGCCTGGCAGTTCCCT
ACTCTCGCGTTAACGCTAGCATGGATGTTTTCCCAGTCACGACGTTGTAAAACGACGGCCAGTCTTAAGC
TCGGGCCCCAAATAATGATTTTATTTTGACTGATAGTGACCTGTTCGTTGCAACAAATTGATGAGCAATG
CTTTTTTATAATGCCAACTTTGTACAAAAAAGTTGGCATG
[909 nt withheld, positions 671-1579]
TACCCAACTTTCTTGTACAAAGTTGGCATTATAAGAAAGCATTGCTTATCAATTTGTTGCAACGAACAGG
TCACTATCAGTCAAAATAAAATCATTATTTGCCATCCAGCTGATATCCCCTATAGTGAGTCGTATTACAT
GGTCATAGCTGTTTCCTGGCAGCTCTGGCCCGTGTCTCAAAATCTCTGATGTTACATTGCACAAGATAAA
AATATATCATCATGCCTCCTCTAGACCAGCCAGGACAGAAATGCCTCGACTTCGCTGCTACCCAAGGTTG
CCGGGTGACGCACACCGTGGAAACGGATGAAGGCACGAACCCAGTGGACATAAGCCTGTTCGGTTCGTAA
GCTGTAATGCAAGTAGCGTATGCGCTCACGCAACTGGTCCAGAACCTTGACCGAACGCAGCGGTGGTAAC
GGCGCAGTGGCGGTTTTCATGGCTTGTTATGACTGTTTTTTTGGGGTACAGTCTATGCCTCGGGCATCCA
AGCAGCAAGCGCGTTACGCCGTGGGTCGATGTTTGATGTTATGGAGCAGCAACGATGTTACGCAGCAGGG
CAGTCGCCCTAAAACAAAGTTAAACATTATGAGGGAAGCGGTGATCGCCGAAGTATCGACTCAACTATCA
GAGGTAGTTGGCGTCATCGAGCGCCATCTCGAACCGACGTTGCTGGCCGTACATTTGTACGGCTCCGCAG
TGGATGGCGGCCTGAAGCCACACAGTGATATTGATTTGCTGGTTACGGTGACCGTAAGGCTTGATGAAAC
AACGCGGCGAGCTTTGATCAACGACCTTTTGGAAACTTCGGCTTCCCCTGGAGAGAGCGAGATTCTCCGC
GCTGTAGAAGTCACCATTGTTGTGCACGACGACATCATTCCGTGGCGTTATCCAGCTAAGCGCGAACTGC
AATTTGGAGAATGGCAGCGCAATGACATTCTTGCAGGTATCTTCGAGCCAGCCACGATCGACATTGATCT
GGCTATCTTGCTGACAAAAGCAAGAGAACATAGCGTTGCCTTGGTAGGTCCAGCGGCGGAGGAACTCTTT
GATCCGGTTCCTGAACAGGATCTATTTGAGGCGCTAAATGAAACCTTAACGCTATGGAACTCGCCGCCCG
ACTGGGCTGGCGATGAGCGAAATGTAGTGCTTACGTTGTCCCGCATTTGGTACAGCGCAGTAACCGGCAA
AATCGCGCCGAAGGATGTCGCTGCCGACTGGGCAATGGAGCGCCTGCCGGCCCAGTATCAGCCCGTCATA
CTTGAAGCTAGACAGGCTTATCTTGGACAAGAAGAAGATCGCTTGGCCTCGCGCGCAGATCAGTTGGAAG
AATTTGTCCACTACGTGAAAGGCGAGATCACCAAGGTAGTCGGCAAATAACCCTCGAGCCACCCATGACC
AAAATCCCTTAACGTGAGTTACGCGTCGTTCCACTGAGCGTCAGACCCCGTAGAAAAGATCAAAGGATCT
TCTTGAGATCCTTTTTTTCTGCGCGTAATCTGCTGCTTGCAAACAAAAAAACCACCGCTACCAGCGGTGG
TTTGTTTGCCGGATCAAGAGCTACCAACTCTTTTTCCGAAGGTAACTGGCTTCAGCAGAGCGCAGATACC
AAATACTGTTCTTCTAGTGTAGCCGTAGTTAGGCCACCACTTCAAGAACTCTGTAGCACCGCCTACATAC
CTCGCTCTGCTAATCCTGTTACCAGTGGCTGCTGCCAGTGGCGATAAGTCGTGTCTTACCGGGTTGGACT
CAAGACGATAGTTACCGGATAAGGCGCAGCGGTCGGGCTGAACGGGGGGTTCGTGCACACAGCCCAGCTT
GGAGCGAACGACCTACACCGAACTGAGATACCTACAGCGTGAGCTATGAGAAAGCGCCACGCTTCCCGAA
GGGAGAAAGGCGGACAGGTATCCGGTAAGCGGCAGGGTCGGAACAGGAGAGCGCACGAGGGAGCTTCCAG
GGGGAAACGCCTGGTATCTTTATAGTCCTGTCGGGTTTCGCCACCTCTGACTTGAGCGTCGATTTTTGTG
ATGCTCGTCAGGGGGGCGGAGCCTATGGAAAAACGCCAGCAACGCGGCCTTTTTACGGTTCCTGGCCTTT
TGCTGGCCTTTTGCTCACATGTT
Features (pLannotate 1.2.2; 12 found; start..end, strand, type, name):
    121..213     +  CDS            lacI (fragment): lac repressor; lacI; The lac repressor binds to the lac operator to inhibit transcription in E. coli. This inhibition can be relieved by adding lactose or isopropyl-β-D-thiogalactopyranoside (IPTG).
    268..295     -  terminator     rrnB T2 terminator: transcription terminator T2 from the E. coli rrnB gene
    427..470     +  terminator     rrnB T1 terminator: Escherichia coli rrnB; transcription terminator T1 from the E. coli rrnB gene
    517..553     -  CDS            lacZα (fragment): LacZα fragment of β-galactosidase; lacZ fragment
    570..665     +  protein_bind   attL3: mutant version of attL; recombination site for the Gateway® LR reaction LR Clonase™
    671..1588    +  CDS            R1A_CVHN1 (fragment) (sequence partly withheld): Experimental evidence at protein level: Swiss-Prot protein existence level 1. [Non-structural protein 1]: binds to the 40S ribosomal subunit and inhibits host translation. The nsp1-40S ribosome complex further induces an endonucleolytic cleavage near the 5'UTR of host mRNAs, targeting them for degradation. By suppressing host gene expression, nsp1 facilitates efficient viral gene expression in infected cells and evasion from host immune response (By similarity). From Human coronavirus HKU1 (isolate N1) (HCoV-HKU1).
   1581..1680    -  protein_bind   attL2: mutant version of attL; recombination site for the Gateway® LR reaction LR Clonase™
   1698..1716    -  promoter       T7 promoter: promoter for bacteriophage T7 RNA polymerase
   1906..1929    +  promoter       Pc promoter (fragment): intI1 (promoter lies within the coding sequence); class 1 integron promoter
   2105..2161    +  CDS            GmR (fragment): gentamycin acetyltransferase; aacC1; confers resistance to gentamycin
   2168..2959    +  CDS            SmR: aminoglycoside adenylyltransferase (Murphy, 1985); aadA; confers resistance to spectinomycin and streptomycin
   3052..3640    +  rep_origin     ori: high-copy-number ColE1/pMB1/pBR322/pUC origin of replication
