[The description below was written by a language model from this plasmid's Addgene catalogue record and pLannotate feature annotations shown in this document.]
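Description:
pDONR223 HCoV-OC43 NSP5_nostop is a Gateway Entry clone built on the pDONR223 donor backbone. It carries the coding sequence for non-structural protein 5 (NSP5) of human coronavirus OC43, a segment of the viral ORF1ab polyprotein gene. The sequenced plasmid is about 3.7 kb. This is smaller than the listed empty backbone because the BP recombination that installs the insert removes the donor cassette. The plasmid is maintained in E. coli through a high-copy ColE1/pUC-type origin and is selected with spectinomycin via the aadA (SmR) aminoglycoside adenylyltransferase gene. That gene sits downstream of a class 1 integron Pc promoter fragment and a remnant of a gentamicin resistance gene.

The 909 bp insert lies between two attL recombination sites, annotated as attL3 and attL2. The annotation software matched it by homology to the replicase polyprotein 1a of the related coronavirus HKU1. The function text attached to that hit describes nsp1 and should not be read as describing this insert. The catalogue identifies the insert as OC43 NSP5. The "nostop" designation indicates that the ORF lacks a termination codon, so after an LR reaction into a Destination vector it can be read through into a C-terminal tag or fusion partner. The Entry vector has no dedicated promoter for expressing the insert. A T7 promoter lies just outside attL2 and points towards the insert in antisense orientation, and rrnB T1 and T2 terminators upstream shield the cassette from read-through transcription. M13 primer sites are used for sequence verification. The clone belongs to a collection of human coronavirus ORFs intended for flexible transfer into expression vectors for downstream assays.
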