Addgene plasmid #168690: pDONR223 HCoV-OC43 NSP5_nostop
Purpose: Gateway-compatible Entry vector
Depositing lab: Fritz Roth. Depositing organization: Sinai Health System. Publication: A resource of human coronavirus protein-coding sequences in a flexible, multipurpose Gateway Entry clone collection. Weller B, Lin CW, Pogoutse O, Sauer M, Marin-de la Rosa N, Strobel A, Young V, Knapp JJ, Rayhan A, Falter C, Kim DK, Roth FP, Falter-Braun P. G3 (Bethesda). 2023 Jul 5;13(7):jkad105. doi: 10.1093/g3journal/jkad105. PubMed 37267226.
Backbone
  Vector backbone: pDONR223
  Backbone manufacturer: Rual et al, Genome Res. 14:2128-2135, 2004.
  Backbone size w/o insert (bp): 5005
  Vector type: Other
Growth in bacteria
  Bacterial resistance: Spectinomycin, 50 μg/mL
  Growth temperature: 37°C
  Growth strain: DH5alpha
  Copy number: Unknown
Gene/Insert
  Gene/Insert name: NSP5
  Species: Other
  Insert size (bp): 909
  Entrez Gene: ORF1ab (a.k.a. EYW02_gp1)
  Cloning method: Gateway Cloning
  Sequencing primers: 5′ m13-For; 3′ m13-Rev
Resource information
  A portion of this plasmid was derived from a plasmid made by: Falter-Braun Lab
Terms and licenses: Academic/Nonprofit Terms; Industry Terms
How to cite: pDONR223 HCoV-OC43 NSP5_nostop was a gift from Fritz Roth (Addgene plasmid # 168690 ; http://n2t.net/addgene:168690 ; RRID:Addgene_168690)
