>Addgene plasmid #168690 | pDONR223 HCoV-OC43 NSP5_nostop | depositor partial sequence | sequence record 326899 | Inserted CDS without stop codon
ATG
[909 nt withheld, positions 4-912]
TAA
